Addgene plasmid #73943: pBF_HsPepT1
Purpose: Xenopus oocyte expression vector containing the cDNA of human PepT1 with a c terminal flag tag
Depositing lab: Simon Newstead. Depositing organization: University of Oxford. Publication: Crystal Structures of the Extracellular Domain from PepT1 and PepT2 Provide Novel Insights into Mammalian Peptide Transport. Beale JH, Parker JL, Samsudin F, Barrett AL, Senan A, Bird LE, Scott D, Owens RJ, Sansom MS, Tucker SJ, Meredith D, Fowler PW, Newstead S. Structure. 2015 Oct 6;23(10):1889-99. doi: 10.1016/j.str.2015.07.016. Epub 2015 Aug 27. PubMed 26320580.
Backbone
  Vector backbone: pBF
  Backbone size w/o insert (bp): 3003
  Total vector size (bp): 5225
  Vector type: make RNA for Xenopus oocyte injection
Growth in bacteria
  Bacterial resistance: Ampicillin, 100 μg/mL
  Growth temperature: 37°C
  Growth strain: NEB Stable
  Copy number: High Copy
Gene/Insert
  Gene/Insert name: PepT1 (alt name: SLC15A1)
  Species: H. sapiens (human)
  Insert size (bp): 2120
  Entrez Gene: SLC15A1 (a.k.a. HPECT1, HPEPT1, PEPT1)
  Promoter: beta globin
  Tag / fusion protein: Flag (C terminal on insert)
  Cloning method: Restriction Enzyme; 5′ cloning site BamHi (not destroyed); 3′ cloning site BglII (not destroyed)
  Sequencing primers: 5′ TTGTTCTTTTTGCAGAAGC; 3′ GCTTAGAGACTCCATTCGGG
Terms and licenses: Academic/Nonprofit Terms; Industry Terms: Not Available to Industry
How to cite: pBF_HsPepT1 was a gift from Simon Newstead (Addgene plasmid # 73943 ; http://n2t.net/addgene:73943 ; RRID:Addgene_73943)
