[The description below was written by a language model from this plasmid's Addgene catalogue record.]
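Description:
pBF_HsPepT1 is a Xenopus oocyte expression construct built on the pBF backbone (about 3.0 kb without insert, about 5.2 kb in total). It is not a vector for direct expression in cells; it serves as a template for making RNA that is then injected into Xenopus oocytes. The plasmid is propagated in E. coli as a high-copy plasmid under ampicillin selection. The record does not include a feature table, so the origin of replication and the phage polymerase promoter used for in vitro transcription are not stated.

The insert is the roughly 2.1 kb cDNA of human PepT1 (SLC15A1), the proton-coupled oligopeptide transporter. It was cloned by restriction digestion between a 5′ BamHI site and a 3′ BglII site, both of which remain intact. A FLAG epitope is fused to the C terminus of the transporter, which allows the expressed protein to be detected or immunopurified with anti-FLAG antibodies. The catalogue lists "beta globin" in the promoter field. In oocyte RNA vectors of this type, this usually refers to Xenopus beta-globin untranslated sequences flanking the cloning site, which improve the stability and translation of the injected transcript, rather than to a promoter that drives transcription in the oocyte. The record does not clarify which is meant.

The construct is used to express human PepT1 heterologously in oocytes, a standard system for transport assays and electrophysiological measurements on membrane transporters. It was deposited alongside structural work on the extracellular domains of mammalian PepT1 and PepT2 and their role in peptide transport.
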