>Addgene plasmid #73943 | pBF_HsPepT1 | depositor partial sequence | sequence record 137419 | cloned section
GATCCGCCGCCACCATGGGAATGTCCAAATCACACAGTTTCTTTGGTTATCCCCTGAGCATCTTCTTCAT
CGTGGTCAATGAGTTTTGCGAAAGATTTTCCTACTATGGAATGCGAGCAATCCTGATTCTGTACTTCACA
AATTTCATCAGCTGGGATGATAACCTGTCCACCGCCATCTACCATACGTTTGTGGCTCTGTGCTACCTGA
CGCCAATTCTCGGAGCTCTTATCGCCGACTCGTGGCTGGGAAAGTTCAAGACCATTGTGTCGCTCTCCAT
TGTCTACACAATTGGACAAGCAGTCACCTCAGTAAGCTCCATTAATGACCTCACAGACCACAACCATGAT
GGCACCCCCGACAGCCTTCCTGTGCACGTGGTGCTGTCCTTGATCGGCCTGGCCCTGATAGCTCTCGGGA
CTGGAGGAATCAAACCCTGTGTGTCTGCGTTTGGTGGAGATCAGTTTGAAGAGGGCCAGGAGAAACAAAG
AAACAGATTTTTTTCCATCTTTTACTTGGCTATTAATGCTGGAAGTTTGCTTTCCACAATCATCACACCC
ATGCTCAGAGTTCAACAATGTGGAATTCACAGTAAACAAGCTTGTTACCCACTGGCCTTTGGGGTTCCTG
CTGCTCTCATGGCTGTAGCCCTGATTGTGTTTGTCCTTGGCAGTGGGATGTACAAGAAGTTCAAGCCACA
GGGCAACATCATGGGTAAAGTGGCCAAGTGCATCGGTTTTGCCATCAAAAATAGATTTAGGCATCGGAGT
AAGGCATTTCCCAAGAGGGAGCACTGGCTGGACTGGGCTAAAGAGAAATACGATGAGCGGCTCATCTCCC
AAATTAAGATGGTTACGAGGGTGATGTTCCTGTATATTCCACTCCCAATGTTCTGGGCCTTGTTTGACCA
GCAGGGCTCCAGGTGGACACTGCAGGCAACAACTATGTCCGGGAAAATCGGAGCTCTTGAAATTCAGCCC
GATCAGATGCAGACCGTGAACGCCATCCTGATCGTGATCATGGTCCCGATCTTCGATGCTGTGCTGTACC
CTCTCATTGCAAAATGTGGCTTCAATTTCACCTCCTTGAAGAAGATGGCAGTTGGCATGGTCCTGGCCTC
CATGGCCTTTGTGGTGGCTGCCATCGTGCAGGTGGAAATCGATAAAACTCTTCCAGTCTTCCCCAAAGGA
AACGAAGTCCAAATTAAAGTTTTGAATATAGGAAACAATACCATGAATATATCTCTTCCTGGAGAGATGG
TGACACTTGGCCCAATGTCTCAAACAAATGCATTTATGACTTTTGATGTAAACAAACTGACAAGGATAAA
CATTTCTTCTCCTGGATCACCAGTCACTGCCGTAACTGACGACTTCAAGCAGGGCCAACGCCACACGCTT
CTAGTGTGGGCCCCCAATCACTACCAGGTGGTAAAGGATGGTCTTAACCAGAAGCCAGAAAAAGGGGAAA
ATGGAATCAGATTTGTAAATACTTTTAACGAGCTCATCACCATCACAATGAGTGGGAAAGTTTATGCAAA
CATCAGCAGCTACAATGCCAGCACATACCAGTTTTTTCCTTCTGGCATAAAAGGCTTCACAATAAGCTCA
ACAGAGATTCCGCCACAATGTCAACCTAATTTCAATACTTTCTACCTTGAATTTGGTAGTGCTTATACCT
ATATAGTCCAAAGGAAGAATGACAGCTGCCCTGAAGTGAAGGTGTTTGAAGATATTTCAGCCAACACAGT
TAACATGGCTCTGCAAATCCCGCAGTATTTTCTTCTCACCTGTGGCGAAGTGGTCTTCTCTGTCACGGGA
TTGGAATTCTCATATTCTCAGGCTCCTTCCAACATGAAGTCGGTGCTTCAGGCAGGATGGCTGCTGACCG
TGGCTGTTGGCAACATCATTGTGCTCATCGTGGCAGGGGCAGGCCAGTTCAGCAAACAGTGGGCCGAGTA
CATTCTATTTGCCGCGTTGCTTCTGGTCGTCTGTGTAATTTTTGCCATCATGGCTCGGTTCTATACTTAC
ATCAACCCAGCGGAGATCGAAGCTCAATTTGATGAGGATGAAAAGAAAAACAGACTGGAAAAGAGTAACC
CATATTTCATGTCAGGGGCCAATTCACAGAAACAGATGGACTATAAGGACGACGATGACAAGTGAA
