>Addgene plasmid #73943 | pBF_HsPepT1 | addgene partial sequence | sequence record 140207 | SP6 5'-ATTTAGGTGACACTATAG-3'
ACGCTCAACTTTGGCAGGGATCCGCCGCCACCATGGGAATGTCCAAATCACACAGTTTCTTTGGTTATCC
CCTGAGCATCTTCTTCATCGTGGTCAATGAGTTTTGCGAAAGATTTTCCTACTATGGAATGCGAGCAATC
CTGATTCTGTACTTCACAAATTTCATCAGCTGGGATGATAACCTGTCCACCGCCATCTACCATACGTTTG
TGGCTCTGTGCTACCTGACGCCAATTCTCGGAGCTCTTATCGCCGACTCGTGGCTGGGAAAGTTCAAGAC
CATTGTGTCGCTCTCCATTGTCTACACAATTGGACAAGCAGTCACCTCAGTAAGCTCCATTAATGACCTC
ACAGACCACAACCATGATGGCACCCCCGACAGCCTTCCTGTGCACGTGGTGCTGTCCTTGATCGGCCTGG
CCCTGATAGCTCTCGGGACTGGAGGAATCAAACCCTGTGTGTCTGCGTTTGGTGGAGATCAGTTTGAAGA
GGGCCAGGAGAAACAAAGAAACAGATTTTTTTCCATCTTTTACTTGGCTATTAATGCTGGAAGTTTGCTT
TCCACAATCATCACACCCATGCTCAGAGTTCAACAATGTGGAATTCACAGTAAACAAGCTTGTTACCCAC
TGGCCTTTGGGGTTCCTGCTGCTCTCATGGCTGTAGCCCTGATTGTGTTTGTCCTTGGCAGTGGGATGTA
CAAGAAGTTCAAGCCACAGGGCAACATCATGGGTAAAGTGGCCAAGTGCATCGGTTTTGCCATCAAAAAT
AGATTTAGGCATCGGAGTAAGGCATTTCCCAAGAGGGAGCACTGGCTGGACTGGGCTAAAGAGAAATACG
ATGAGCGGCTCATCTCCCAAATTAAGATGGTTACGAGGGTGATGTTCCTGTATATTCCACTCCCAATGTT
CTGGGCCTTGTTTGACCAGCAGGGCTCCAGGTGGACACTGCAGGCAACAACTATGTC
